>Addgene plasmid #203006 | Salsa-BC165-P2F9 | addgene full sequence | sequence record 421361 | Addgene NGS Result
AGCGCCCAATACGCAAACCGCCTCTCCCCGCGCGTTGGCCGATTCATTAATGCAGTCGAGGGATCTCCAT
AAGAGAAGAGGGACAGCTATGACTGGGAGTAGTCAGGAGAGGAGGAAAAATCTGGCTAGTAAAACATGTA
AGGAAAATTTTAGGGATGTTAAAGAAAAAAATAACACAAAACAAAATATAAAAAAAATCTAACCTCAAGT
CAAGGCTTTTCTATGGAATAAGGAATGGACAGCAGGGGGCTGTTTCATATACTGATGACCTCTTTATAGC
CAACCTTTGTTCATGGCAGCCAGCATATGGGCATATGTTGCCAAACTCTAAACCAAATACTCATTCTGAT
GTTTTAAATGATTTGCCCTCCCATATGTCCTTCCGAGTGAGAGACACAAAAAATTCCAACACACTATTGC
AATGAAAATAAATTTCCTTTATTAGCCAGAAGTCAGATGCTCAAGGGGCTTCATGATGTCCCCATAATTT
TTGGCAGAGGGAAAAAGATCGATCTCAGTGGTATTTGTGAGCCAGGGCATTGGCCACACCAGCCACCACC
TTCTGATAGGCAGCCTGCACCTGAGGAGTGAATTCTTTGCCAAAATGATGAGACAGCACAACAACCAGCA
CGTTGCCCAGGAGCTGTAGGAAAGAGAAGAAGGCATGAACATGGTTAGCAGAGGGGCCCGGTTTGGACTC
AGAGTATTTTATCCTCATCTCAAACAGTGTATATCATTGTAACCATAAAGAGAAAGGCAGGATGATGACC
AGGGTGTAGTTGTTTCTACCAATAAGAATATTTCCACGCCAGCCAGAATTTATATGCAGAAATATTCTAC
CTTATCATTTAATTATAACAATTGTTCTCTAAAACTGTGCTGAAGTACAATATAATATACCCTGATTGCC
TTGAAAAAAAAGTGATTAGAGAAAGTACTTACAATCTGACAAATAAACAAAAGTGAATTTAAAAATTCGT
TACAAATGCAAGCTAAAGTTTAACGAAAAAGTTACAGAAAATGAAAAGAAAATAAGAGGAGACAATGGTT
GTCAACAGAGTAGAAAGTGAAAGAAACAAAATTATCATGAGGGTCCATGGTGATACAAGGGACATCTTCC
CATTCTAAACAACACCCTGAAAACTTTGCCCCCTCCATATAACATGAATTTTACAATAGCGAAAAAGAAA
GAACAATCAAGGGTCCCCAAACTCACCCTGAAGTTCTCAGCTCTAGAGATATCGTCGAGGCCGCGCTAGC
GTTTAAACTGTCGACCTTAATTAAGAGATCTGCTCGAGGCGCGTCAGCTGACTAGAGGATCCCCGGGTAC
CGAGCTCGAATTCGGGGCCGCGGAGGCTGGATCGGTCCCGGTGTCTTCTATGGAGGTCAAAACAGCGTGG
ATGGCGTCTCCAGGCGATCTGACGGTTCACTAAACGAGCTCTGCTTATATAGGCCTCCCACCGTACACGC
CTACCTCGACCCGGGTACCGAGCTCGACTTTCACTTTTCTCTATCACTGATAGGGAGTGGTAAACTCGAC
TTTCACTTTTCTCTATCACTGATAGGGAGTGGTAAACTCGACTTTCACTTTTCTCTATCACTGATAGGGA
GTGGTAAACTCGACTTTCACTTTTCTCTATCACTGATAGGGAGTGGTAAACTCGACTTTCACTTTTCTCT
ATCACTGATAGGGAGTGGTAAACTCGACCTATATAAGCAGAGCTCGTTTAGTGAACCGTCAGATCGCCTG
GAGACGCCATCCACGCTGTTTTGACCTCCATAGAAGACACCGGGACCGATCCAGCCTCCGCGGCCCCGAA
TTCCTGCAGCGGCCGCTCTAGAACTAGTGGATCCCCGCGGATGGTGAGCAAGGGCGAGGAGCTGTTCACC
GGGGTGGTGCCCATCCTGGTCGAGCTGGACGGCGACGTAAACGGCCACAAGTTCAGCGTGTCCGGCGAGG
GCGAGGGCGATGCCACCTACGGCAAGCTGACCCTGAAGTTCATCTGCACCACCGGCAAGCTGCCCGTGCC
CTGGCCCACCCTCGTGACCACCCTGACCTACGGCGTGCAGTGCTTCAGCCGCTACCCCGACCACATGAAG
CAGCACGACTTCTTCAAGTCCGCCATGCCCGAAGGCTACGTCCAGGAGCGCACCATCTTCTTCAAGGACG
ACGGCAACTACAAGACCCGCGCCGAGGTGAAGTTCGAGGGCGACACCCTGGTGAACCGCATCGAGCTGAA
GGGCATCGACTTCAAGGAGGACGGCAACATCCTGGGGCACAAGCTGGAGTACAACTACAACAGCCACAAC
GTCTATATCATGGCCGACAAGCAGAAGAACGGCATCAAGGTGAACTTCAAGATCCGCCACAACATCGAGG
ACGGCAGCGTGCAGCTCGCCGACCACTACCAGCAGAACACCCCCATCGGCGACGGCCCCGTGCTGCTGCC
CGACAACCACTACCTGAGCACCCAGTCCGCCCTGAGCAAAGACCCCAACGAGAAGCGCGATCACATGGTC
CTGCTGGAGTTCGTGACCGCCGCCGGGATCACTCTCGGCATGGACGAGCTGTACAAGTAAGTTTGGGCAG
GAATTCGATATCAAGCTTGTCGACCTAGTTCTAGAGGATCCAGACATGATAAGATACATTGATGAGTTTG
GACAAACCACAACTAGAATGCAGTGAAAAAAATGCTTTATTTGTGAAATTTGTGATGCTATTGCTTTATT
TGTAACCATTATAAGCTGCAATAAACAAGTTAACAACAACAATTGCATTCATTTTATGTTTCAGGTTCAG
GGGGAGGTGTGGGAGGTTTTTTAAAGCAAGTAAAACCTCTACAAATGTGGTATGGCTGATTATGATCCTG
CAAGCCTCGTCGTCCTGGCCGGACCACGCTATCTGTGCAAGGTCCCCGGCCCCGGACGCGCGCTCCATGA
GCAGAGCGCCCGCCGCCGAGGCGAAGACTCGGGCGGCGCCCTGCCCGTCCCACCAGGTCAACAGGCGGTA
ACCGGCCTCTTCATCGGGAATGCGCGCGACCTTCAGCATCGCCGGCATGTCCCCCTGGCGGACGGGAAGT
ATCCAGCTCGACCAAGCTGGCCGCGTCGAGTGAAGACGAAAGGGCCTCGTGATACGCCTATTTTTATAGG
TTAATGTCATGATAATAATGGTTTCTTAGACGTCAGGTGGCACTTTTCGGGGAAATGTGCGCGGAACCCC
TATTTGTTTATTTTTCTAAATACATTCAAATATGTATCCGCTCATGAGACAATAACCCTGATAAATGCTT
CAATAATATTGAAAAAGGAAGAGTATGAGTATTCAACATTTCCGTGTCGCCCTTATTCCCTTTTTTGCGG
CATTTTGCCTTCCTGTTTTTGCTCACCCAGAAACGCTGGTGAAAGTAAAAGATGCTGAAGATCAGTTGGG
TGCACGAGTGGGTTACATCGAACTGGATCTCAACAGCGGTAAGATCCTTGAGAGTTTTCGCCCCGAAGAA
CGTTTTCCAATGATGAGCACTTTTAAAGTTCTGCTATGTGGCGCGGTATTATCCCGTGTTGACGCCGGGC
AAGAGCAACTCGGTCGCCGCATACACTATTCTCAGAATGACTTGGTTGAGTACTCACCAGTCACAGAAAA
GCATCTTACGGATGGCATGACAGTAAGAGAATTATGCAGTGCTGCCATAACCATGAGTGATAACACTGCG
GCCAACTTACTTCTGACAACGATCGGAGGACCGAAGGAGCTAACCGCTTTTTTGCACAACATGGGGGATC
ATGTAACTCGCCTTGATCGTTGGGAACCGGAGCTGAATGAAGCCATACCAAACGACGAGCGTGACACCAC
GATGCCTGTAGCAATGGCAACAACGTTGCGCAAACTATTAACTGGCGAACTACTTACTCTAGCTTCCCGG
CAACAATTAATAGACTGGATGGAGGCGGATAAAGTTGCAGGACCACTTCTGCGCTCGGCCCTTCCGGCTG
GCTGGTTTATTGCTGATAAATCTGGAGCCGGTGAGCGTGGGTCTCGCGGTATCATTGCAGCACTGGGGCC
AGATGGTAAGCCCTCCCGTATCGTAGTTATCTACACGACGGGGAGTCAGGCAACTATGGATGAACGAAAT
AGACAGATCGCTGAGATAGGTGCCTCACTGATTAAGCATTGGTAACTGTCAGACCAAGTTTACTCATATA
TACTTTAGATTGATTTAAAACTTCATTTTTAATTTAAAAGGATCTAGGTGAAGATCCTTTTTGATAATCT
CATGACCAAAATCCCTTAACGTGAGTTTTCGTTCCACTGAGCGTCAGACCCCGTAGAAAAGATCAAAGGA
TCTTCTTGAGATCCTTTTTTTCTGCGCGTAATCTGCTGCTTGCAAACAAAAAAACCACCGCTACCAGCGG
TGGTTTGTTTGCCGGATCAAGAGCTACCAACTCTTTTTCCGAAGGTAACTGGCTTCAGCAGAGCGCAGAT
ACCAAATACTGTTCTTCTAGTGTAGCCGTAGTTAGGCCACCACTTCAAGAACTCTGTAGCACCGCCTACA
TACCTCGCTCTGCTAATCCTGTTACCAGTGGCTGCTGCCAGTGGCGATAAGTCGTGTCTTACCGGGTTGG
ACTCAAGACGATAGTTACCGGATAAGGCGCAGCGGTCGGGCTGAACGGGGGGTTCGTGCACACAGCCCAG
CTTGGAGCGAACGACCTACACCGAACTGAGATACCTACAGCGTGAGCTATGAGAAAGCGCCACGCTTCCC
GAAGGGAGAAAGGCGGACAGGTATCCGGTAAGCGGCAGGGTCGGAACAGGAGAGCGCACGAGGGAGCTTC
CAGGGGGAAACGCCTGGTATCTTTATAGTCCTGTCGGGTTTCGCCACCTCTGACTTGAGCGTCGATTTTT
GTGATGCTCGTCAGGGGGGCGGAGCCTATGGAAAAACGCCAGCAACGCGGCCTTTTTACGGTTCCTGGCC
TTTTGCTGGCCTTTTGCTCACATGTTCTTTCCTGCGTTATCCCCTGATTCTGTGGATAACCGTATTACCG
CCTTTGAGTGAGCTGATACCGCTCGCCGCAGCCGAACGACCGAGCGCAGCGAGTCAGTGAGCGAGGAAGC
GGAAG
Features (pLannotate 1.2.2; 17 found; start..end, strand, type, name):
      2..55      +  CDS            lacI (fragment): lac repressor; lacI; The lac repressor binds to the lac operator to inhibit transcription in E. coli. This inhibition can be relieved by adding lactose or isopropyl-β-D-thiogalactopyranoside (IPTG).
    388..443     -  polyA_signal   β-globin poly(A) signal: rabbit β-globin polyadenylation signal (Gil and Proudfoot, 1987)
    518..640     -  CDS            HBB: HBB_COLGU - Experimental evidence at transcript level: Swiss-Prot protein existence level 2. Involved in oxygen transport from the lung to the various peripheral tissues. From Colobus guereza (Mantled guereza) (Eastern black-and-white colobus monkey).
    644..1216    -  intron         β-globin intron: intron from rabbit β-globin gene
   1312..1343    -  misc_feature   MCS (fragment): pUC18/19 multiple cloning site
   1437..1475    -  promoter       minimal CMV promoter: human cytomegalovirus (CMV) immediate early promoter
   1493..1708    -  protein_bind   tetracycline response element (fragment): contains seven copies of the tetracycline operator tetO tetracycline repressor TetR
   1708..1753    +  promoter       TRE3GV promoter (fragment): 3rd-generation Tet-responsive promoter that can be activated by binding of Tet-On® 3G, optimized for retroviral and lentiviral vectors
   1829..1856    +  misc_feature   MCS (fragment): pBluescript multiple cloning site
   1861..2580    +  CDS            EGFP: the original enhanced GFP (Yang et al., 1996) mammalian codon-optimized
   2587..2613    +  misc_feature   MCS (fragment): pBluescript multiple cloning site
   2627..2761    -  polyA_signal   SV40 poly(A) signal: SV40 polyadenylation signal
   2784..2867    -  CDS            large T antigen (fragment): large T antigen from SV40 (simian virus 40)
   2861..3091    -  CDS            str (fragment): STR_KLEPN - Protein inferred from homology: Swiss-Prot protein existence level 3. The aminoglycoside phosphotransferases achieve inactivation of their antibiotic substrates by phosphorylation. From Klebsiella pneumoniae.
   3210..3314    +  promoter       AmpR promoter: bla
   3315..4175    +  CDS            AmpR: β-lactamase; bla; confers resistance to ampicillin, carbenicillin, and related antibiotics
   4346..4934    +  rep_origin     ori: high-copy-number ColE1/pMB1/pBR322/pUC origin of replication
