[The description below was written by a language model from this plasmid's Addgene catalogue record and pLannotate feature annotations shown in this document.]
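Description:
Salsa-BC165-P2F9 is a mammalian expression plasmid built on the pCER206 backbone, one member of a set of barcoded reporter plasmids for the PRESTO-Salsa platform, a highly multiplexed assay for screening GPCR bioactivity. It is propagated in E. coli as a high-copy plasmid through a ColE1/pUC-type origin and selected with ampicillin via the β-lactamase gene and its native promoter. The sequenced record is about 5.1 kb.

The payload is a synthetic insert of roughly 730 bp consisting of EGFP followed by a short barcode (BC165), cloned between BsrGI and HindIII sites and driven by a tetracycline response element. The feature table shows a central block of tetO repeats flanked by minimal promoter elements pointing in opposite directions, which suggests a bidirectional Tet-responsive arrangement. In one direction a TRE3G-type promoter fragment drives EGFP, and the transcript ends at an SV40 polyadenylation signal. In the other direction a minimal CMV promoter faces a multiple cloning site remnant, a rabbit β-globin intron with flanking globin exon sequence, and the β-globin poly(A) signal, with no annotated coding sequence in that arm. The barcode itself is not annotated, but it presumably lies in the short region downstream of EGFP so that it is carried in the reporter transcript.

Because a TRE is activated by a tetracycline-controlled transactivator, reporter transcription would report tTA activity in the cell. The unique barcode would then let the transcript of this plasmid be distinguished by sequencing from those of other plasmids in a pooled assay. The record does not state which receptor is paired with this barcode. The small lacI, large T antigen and aminoglycoside phosphotransferase fragments appear to be backbone remnants.
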