Addgene plasmid #203006: Salsa-BC165-P2F9
Purpose: Expression of barcoded reporter plasmid for PRESTO-Salsa; EGFP/BC165
Depositing lab: Noah Palm. Depositing organization: Yale University. Publication: Highly multiplexed bioactivity screening reveals human and microbiota metabolome-GPCRome interactions. Chen H, Rosen CE, Gonzalez-Hernandez JA, Song D, Potempa J, Ring AM, Palm NW. Cell. 2023 Jul 6;186(14):3095-3110.e19. doi: 10.1016/j.cell.2023.05.024. Epub 2023 Jun 14. PubMed 37321219.
Backbone
  Vector backbone: pCER206
  Vector type: Mammalian Expression
Growth in bacteria
  Bacterial resistance: Ampicillin, 100 μg/mL
  Growth temperature: 37°C
  Growth strain: DH5alpha
  Copy number: High Copy
Gene/Insert
  Gene/Insert name: EGFP/BC165
  Species: Synthetic
  Insert size (bp): 730
  Promoter: Tet Response Element (TRE)
  Cloning method: Restriction Enzyme; 5′ cloning site BsrGI (not destroyed); 3′ cloning site HindIII (not destroyed)
  Sequencing primers: 5′ Custom primer (GAAGCGCGATCACATGG)
Terms and licenses: Academic/Nonprofit Terms; Industry Terms: Not Available to Industry
How to cite: Salsa-BC165-P2F9 was a gift from Noah Palm (Addgene plasmid # 203006 ; http://n2t.net/addgene:203006 ; RRID:Addgene_203006)
