>Addgene plasmid #203006 | Salsa-BC165-P2F9 | depositor partial sequence | sequence record 393879 | BC165
GTTTGGGCAG
